>Addgene plasmid #77464 | DGKZ gRNA (BRDN0001147837) | addgene full sequence | sequence record 187812 | Addgene Assembled Sequence
CCCGGGTGCAAAGATGGATAAAGTTTTAAACAGAGAGGAATCTTTGCAGCTAATGGACCTTCTAGGTCTT
GAAAGGAGTGGGAATTGGCTCCGGTGCCCGTCAGTGGGCAGAGCGCACATCGCCCACAGTCCCCGAGAAG
TTGGGGGGAGGGGTCGGCAATTGATCCGGTGCCTAGAGAAGGTGGCGCGGGGTAAACTGGGAAAGTGATG
TCGTGTACTGGCTCCGCCTTTTTCCCGAGGGTGGGGGAGAACCGTATATAAGTGCAGTAGTCGCCGTGAA
CGTTCTTTTTCGCAACGGGTTTGCCGCCAGAACACAGGTAAGTGCCGTGTGTGGTTCCCGCGGGCCTGGC
CTCTTTACGGGTTATGGCCCTTGCGTGCCTTGAATTACTTCCACCTGGCTGCAGTACGTGATTCTTGATC
CCGAGCTTCGGGTTGGAAGTGGGTGGGAGAGTTCGAGGCCTTGCGCTTAAGGAGCCCCTTCGCCTCGTGC
TTGAGTTGAGGCCTGGCCTGGGCGCTGGGGCCGCCGCGTGCGAATCTGGTGGCACCTTCGCGCCTGTCTC
GCTGCTTTCGATAAGTCTCTAGCCATTTAAAATTTTTGATGACCTGCTGCGACGCTTTTTTTCTGGCAAG
ATAGTCTTGTAAATGCGGGCCAAGATCTGCACACTGGTATTTCGGTTTTTGGGGCCGCGGGCGGCGACGG
GGCCCGTGCGTCCCAGCGCACATGTTCGGCGAGGCGGGGCCTGCGAGCGCGGCCACCGAGAATCGGACGG
GGGTAGTCTCAAGCTGGCCGGCCTGCTCTGGTGCCTGGCCTCGCGCCGCCGTGTATCGCCCCGCCCTGGG
CGGCAAGGCTGGCCCGGTCGGCACCAGTTGCGTGAGCGGAAAGATGGCCGCTTCCCGGCCCTGCTGCAGG
GAGCTCAAAATGGAGGACGCGGCGCTCGGGAGAGCGGGCGGGTGAGTCACCCACACAAAGGAAAAGGGCC
TTTCCGTCCTCAGCCGTCGCTTCATGTGACTCCACGGAGTACCGGGCGCCGTCCAGGCACCTCGATTAGT
TCTCGAGCTTTTGGAGTACGTCGTCTTTAGGTTGGGGGGAGGGGTTTTATGCGATGGAGTTTCCCCACAC
TGAGTGGGTGGAGACTGAAGTTAGGCCAGCTTGGCACTTGATGTAATTCTCCTTGGAATTTGCCCTTTTT
GAGTTTGGATCTTGGTTCATTCTCAAGCCTCAGACAGTGGTTCAAAGTTTTTTTCTTCCATTTCAGGTGT
CGTGACGTACGGCCACCATGACCGAGTACAAGCCCACGGTGCGCCTCGCCACCCGCGACGACGTCCCCAG
GGCCGTACGCACCCTCGCCGCCGCGTTCGCCGACTACCCCGCCACGCGCCACACCGTCGATCCGGACCGC
CACATCGAGCGGGTCACCGAGCTGCAAGAACTCTTCCTCACGCGCGTCGGGCTCGACATCGGCAAGGTGT
GGGTCGCGGACGACGGCGCCGCCGTGGCGGTCTGGACCACGCCGGAGAGCGTCGAAGCGGGGGCGGTGTT
CGCCGAGATCGGCCCGCGCATGGCCGAGTTGAGCGGTTCCCGGCTGGCCGCGCAGCAACAGATGGAAGGC
CTCCTGGCGCCGCACCGGCCCAAGGAGCCCGCGTGGTTCCTGGCCACCGTCGGAGTCTCGCCCGACCACC
AGGGCAAGGGTCTGGGCAGCGCCGTCGTGCTCCCCGGAGTGGAGGCGGCCGAGCGCGCCGGGGTGCCCGC
CTTCCTGGAGACCTCCGCGCCCCGCAACCTCCCCTTCTACGAGCGGCTCGGCTTCACCGTCACCGCCGAC
GTCGAGGTGCCCGAAGGACCGCGCACCTGGTGCATGACCCGCAAGCCCGGTGCCTGAACGCGTTAAGTCG
ACAATCAACCTCTGGATTACAAAATTTGTGAAAGATTGACTGGTATTCTTAACTATGTTGCTCCTTTTAC
GCTATGTGGATACGCTGCTTTAATGCCTTTGTATCATGCTATTGCTTCCCGTATGGCTTTCATTTTCTCC
TCCTTGTATAAATCCTGGTTGCTGTCTCTTTATGAGGAGTTGTGGCCCGTTGTCAGGCAACGTGGCGTGG
TGTGCACTGTGTTTGCTGACGCAACCCCCACTGGTTGGGGCATTGCCACCACCTGTCAGCTCCTTTCCGG
GACTTTCGCTTTCCCCCTCCCTATTGCCACGGCGGAACTCATCGCCGCCTGCCTTGCCCGCTGCTGGACA
GGGGCTCGGCTGTTGGGCACTGACAATTCCGTGGTGTTGTCGGGGAAATCATCGTCCTTTCCTTGGCTGC
TCGCCTGTGTTGCCACCTGGATTCTGCGCGGGACGTCCTTCTGCTACGTCCCTTCGGCCCTCAATCCAGC
GGACCTTCCTTCCCGCGGCCTGCTGCCGGCTCTGCGGCCTCTTCCGCGTCTTCGCCTTCGCCCTCAGACG
AGTCGGATCTCCCTTTGGGCCGCCTCCCCGCGTCGACTTTAAGACCAATGACTTACAAGGCAGCTGTAGA
TCTTAGCCACTTTTTAAAAGAAAAGGGGGGACTGGAAGGGCTAATTCACTCCCAACGAAGACAAGATCTG
CTTTTTGCTTGTACTGGGTCTCTCTGGTTAGACCAGATCTGAGCCTGGGAGCTCTCTGGCTAACTAGGGA
ACCCACTGCTTAAGCCTCAATAAAGCTTGCCTTGAGTGCTTCAAGTAGTGTGTGCCCGTCTGTTGTGTGA
CTCTGGTAACTAGAGATCCCTCAGACCCTTTTAGTCAGTGTGGAAAATCTCTAGCAGTACGTATAGTAGT
TCATGTCATCTTATTATTCAGTATTTATAACTTGCAAAGAAATGAATATCAGAGAGTGAGAGGAACTTGT
TTATTGCAGCTTATAATGGTTACAAATAAAGCAATAGCATCACAAATTTCACAAATAAAGCATTTTTTTC
ACTGCATTCTAGTTGTGGTTTGTCCAAACTCATCAATGTATCTTATCATGTCTGGCTCTAGCTATCCCGC
CCCTAACTCCGCCCATCCCGCCCCTAACTCCGCCCAGTTCCGCCCATTCTCCGCCCCATGGCTGACTAAT
TTTTTTTATTTATGCAGAGGCCGAGGCCGCCTCGGCCTCTGAGCTATTCCAGAAGTAGTGAGGAGGCTTT
TTTGGAGGCCTAGGGACGTACCCAATTCGCCCTATAGTGAGTCGTATTACGCGCGCTCACTGGCCGTCGT
TTTACAACGTCGTGACTGGGAAAACCCTGGCGTTACCCAACTTAATCGCCTTGCAGCACATCCCCCTTTC
GCCAGCTGGCGTAATAGCGAAGAGGCCCGCACCGATCGCCCTTCCCAACAGTTGCGCAGCCTGAATGGCG
AATGGG
[124 nt withheld, positions 3367-3490]
C
[91 nt withheld, positions 3492-3582]
A
[49 nt withheld, positions 3584-3632]
CCTTTGACGTTGGAGTCCACGTTCTTT
[37 nt withheld, positions 3660-3696]
ACCCTATCTCGGTCTATTCTTTTGATTTATAAGGGATTTTGCCGATTTCGGCCTATTGGTTAAAAAATGA
GCTGATTTAACAAAAATTTAACGCGAATTTTAACAAAATATTAACGCTTACAATTTAGGTGGCACTTTTC
GGGGAAATGTGCGCGGAACCCCTATTTGTTTATTTTTCTAAATACATTCAAATATGTATCCGCTCATGAG
ACAATAACCCTGATAAATGCTTCAATAATATTGAAAAAGGAAGAGTATGAGTATTCAACATTTCCGTGTC
GCCCTTATTCCCTTTTTTGCGGCATTTTGCCTTCCTGTTTTTGCTCACCCAGAAACGCTGGTGAAAGTAA
AAGATGCTGAAGATCAGTTGGGTGCACGAGTGGGTTACATCGAACTGGATCTCAACAGCGGTAAGATCCT
TGAGAGTTTTCGCCCCGAAGAACGTTTTCCAATGATGAGCACTTTTAAAGTTCTGCTATGTGGCGCGGTA
TTATCCCGTATTGACGCCGGGCAAGAGCAACTCGGTCGCCGCATACACTATTCTCAGAATGACTTGGTTG
AGTACTCACCAGTCACAGAAAAGCATCTTACGGATGGCATGACAGTAAGAGAATTATGCAGTGCTGCCAT
AACCATGAGTGATAACACTGCGGCCAACTTACTTCTGACAACGATCGGAGGACCGAAGGAGCTAACCGCT
TTTTTGCACAACATGGGGGATCATGTAACTCGCCTTGATCGTTGGGAACCGGAGCTGAATGAAGCCATAC
CAAACGACGAGCGTGACACCACGATGCCTGTAGCAATGGCAACAACGTTGCGCAAACTATTAACTGGCGA
ACTACTTACTCTAGCTTCCCGGCAACAATTAATAGACTGGATGGAGGCGGATAAAGTTGCAGGACCACTT
CTGCGCTCGGCCCTTCCGGCTGGCTGGTTTATTGCTGATAAATCTGGAGCCGGTGAGCGTGGGTCTCGCG
GTATCATTGCAGCACTGGGGCCAGATGGTAAGCCCTCCCGTATCGTAGTTATCTACACGACGGGGAGTCA
GGCAACTATGGATGAACGAAATAGACAGATCGCTGAGATAGGTGCCTCACTGATTAAGCATTGGTAACTG
TCAGACCAAGTTTACTCATATATACTTTAGATTGATTTAAAACTTCATTTTTAATTTAAAAGGATCTAGG
TGAAGATCCTTTTTGATAATCTCATGACCAAAATCCCTTAACGTGAGTTTTCGTTCCACTGAGCGTCAGA
CCCCGTAGAAAAGATCAAAGGATCTTCTTGAGATCCTTTTTTTCTGCGCGTAATCTGCTGCTTGCAAACA
AAAAAACCACCGCTACCAGCGGTGGTTTGTTTGCCGGATCAAGAGCTACCAACTCTTTTTCCGAAGGTAA
CTGGCTTCAGCAGAGCGCAGATACCAAATACTGTTCTTCTAGTGTAGCCGTAGTTAGGCCACCACTTCAA
GAACTCTGTAGCACCGCCTACATACCTCGCTCTGCTAATCCTGTTACCAGTGGCTGCTGCCAGTGGCGAT
AAGTCGTGTCTTACCGGGTTGGACTCAAGACGATAGTTACCGGATAAGGCGCAGCGGTCGGGCTGAACGG
GGGGTTCGTGCACACAGCCCAGCTTGGAGCGAACGACCTACACCGAACTGAGATACCTACAGCGTGAGCT
ATGAGAAAGCGCCACGCTTCCCGAAGGGAGAAAGGCGGACAGGTATCCGGTAAGCGGCAGGGTCGGAACA
GGAGAGCGCACGAGGGAGCTTCCAGGGGGAAACGCCTGGTATCTTTATAGTCCTGTCGGGTTTCGCCACC
TCTGACTTGAGCGTCGATTTTTGTGATGCTCGTCAGGGGGGCGGAGCCTATGGAAAAACGCCAGCAACGC
GGCCTTTTTACGGTTCCTGGCCTTTTGCTGGCCTTTTGCTCACATGTTCTTTCCTGCGTTATCCCCTGAT
TCTGTGGATAACCGTATTACCGCCTTTGAGTGAGCTGATACCGCTCGCCGCAGCCGAACGACCGAGCGCA
GCGAGTCAGTGAGCGAGGAAGCGGAAGAGCGCCCAATACGCAAACCGCCTCTCCCCGCGCGTTGGCCGAT
TCATTAATGCAGCTGGCACGACAGGTTTCCCGACTGGAAAGCGGGCAGTGAGCGCAACGCAATTAATGTG
AGTTAGCTCACTCATTAGGCACCCCAGGCTTTACACTTTATGCTTCCGGCTCGTATGTTGTGTGGAATTG
TGAGCGGATAACAATTTCACACAGGAAACAGCTATGACCATGATTACGCCAAGCGCGCAATTAACCCTCA
CTAAAGGGAACAAAAGCTGGAGCTGCAAGCTTAATGTAGTCTTATGCAATACTCTTGTAGTCTTGCAACA
TGGTAACGATGAGTTAGCAACATGCCTTACAAGGAGAGAAAAAGCACCGTGCATGCCGATTGGTGGAAGT
AAGGTGGTACGATCGTGCCTTATTAGGAAGGCAACAGACGGGTCTGACATGGATTGGACGAACCACTGAA
TTGCCGCATTGCAGAGATATTGTATTTAAGTGCCTAGCTCGATACATAAACGGGTCTCTCTGGTTAGACC
AGATCTGAGCCTGGGAGCTCTCTGGCTAACTAGGGAACCCACTGCTTAAGCCTCAATAAAGCTTGCCTTG
AGTGCTTCAAGTAGTGTGTGCCCGTCTGTTGTGTGACTCTGGTAACTAGAGATCCCTCAGACCCTTTTAG
TCAGTGTGGAAAATCTCTAGCAGTGGCGCCCGAACAGGGACTTGAAAGCGAAAGGGAAACCAGAGGAGCT
CTCTCGACGCAGGACTCGGCTTGCTGAAGCGCGCACGGCAAGAGGCGAGGGGCGGCGACTGGTGAGTACG
CCAAAAATTTTGACTAGCGGAGGCTAGAAGGAGAGAGATGGGTGCGAGAGCGTCAGTATTAAGCGGGGGA
GAATTAGATCGCGATGGGAAAAAATTCGGTTAAGGCCAGGGGGAAAGAAAAAATATAAATTAAAACATAT
AGTATGGGCAAGCAGGGAGCTAGAACGATTCGCAGTTAATCCTGGCCTGTTAGAAACATCAGAAGGCTGT
AGACAAATACTGGGACAGCTACAACCATCCCTTCAGACAGGATCAGAAGAACTTAGATCATTATATAATA
CAGTAGCAACCCTCTATTGTGTGCATCAAAGGATAGAGATAAAAGACACCAAGGAAGCTTTAGACAAGAT
AGAGGAAGAGCAAAACAAAAGTAAGACCACCGCACAGCAAGCGGCCGCTGATCTTCAGACCTGGAGGAGG
AGATATGAGGGACAATTGGAGAAGTGAATTATATAAATATAAAGTAGTAAAAATTGAACCATTAGGAGTA
GCACCCACCAAGGCAAAGAGAAGAGTGGTGCAGAGAGAAAAAAGAGCAGTGGGAATAGGAGCTTTGTTCC
TTGGGTTCTTGGGAGCAGCAGGAAGCACTATGGGCGCAGCGTCAATGACGCTGACGGTACAGGCCAGACA
ATTATTGTCTGGTATAGTGCAGCAGCAGAACAATTTGCTGAGGGCTATTGAGGCGCAACAGCATCTGTTG
CAACTCACAGTCTGGGGCATCAAGCAGCTCCAGGCAAGAATCCTGGCTGTGGAAAGATACCTAAAGGATC
AACAGCTCCTGGGGATTTGGGGTTGCTCTGGAAAACTCATTTGCACCACTGCTGTGCCTTGGAATGCTAG
TTGGAGTAATAAATCTCTGGAACAGATTTGGAATCACACGACCTGGATGGAGTGGGACAGAGAAATTAAC
AATTACACAAGCTTAATACACTCCTTAATTGAAGAATCGCAAAACCAGCAAGAAAAGAATGAACAAGAAT
TATTGGAATTAGATAAATGGGCAAGTTTGTGGAATTGGTTTAACATAACAAATTGGCTGTGGTATATAAA
ATTATTCATAATGATAGTAGGAGGCTTGGTAGGTTTAAGAATAGTTTTTGCTGTACTTTCTATAGTGAAT
AGAGTTAGGCAGGGATATTCACCATTATCGTTTCAGACCCACCTCCCAACCCCGAGGGGACCCAGAGAGG
GCCTATTTCCCATGATTCCTTCATATTTGCATATACGATACAAGGCTGTTAGAGAGATAATTAGAATTAA
TTTGACTGTAAACACAAAGATATTAGTACAAAATACGTGACGTAGAAAGTAATAATTTCTTGGGTAGTTT
GCAGTTTTAAAATTATGTTTTAAAATGGACTATCATATGCTTACCGTAACTTGAAAGTATTTCGATTTCT
TGGCTTTATATATCTTGTGGAAAGGACGAAACACCGCCCCGTGCAGCGAGTCAGAGGTTTTAGAGCTAGA
AATAGCAAGTTAAAATAAGGCTAGTCCGTTATCAACTTGAAAAAGTGGCACCGAGTCGGTGCTTTTTTAA
GCTTGGCGTAACTAGATCTTGAGACAAATGGCAGTATTCATCCACAATTTTAAAAGAAAAGGGGGGATTG
GGGGGTACAGTGCAGGGGAAAGAATAGTAGACATAATAGCAACAGACATACAAACTAAAGAATTACAAAA
ACAAATTACAAAAATTCAAAATTTTCGGGTTTATTACAGGGACAGCAGAGATCCACTTTGGCGCCGGCTC
GAGGGGG
Features (pLannotate 1.2.2; 29 found; start..end, strand, type, name):
     14..80      +  CDS            small t antigen (fragment): SV40 (simian virus 40) small t antigen
    106..317     +  promoter       EF-1α core promoter: core promoter for human elongation factor EF-1α
    318..1256    +  intron         EF-1α intron A: intron upstream of the start codon of human EF-1α
   1278..1877    +  CDS            PuroR (fragment): puromycin N-acetyltransferase; pac from Streptomyces; confers resistance to puromycin
   1893..2481    +  misc_feature   WPRE: woodchuck hepatitis virus posttranscriptional regulatory element
   2532..2551    +  misc_feature   cPPT/CTS (fragment): central polypurine tract and central termination sequence of HIV-1
   2553..2786    +  LTR            3' LTR (ΔU3): self-inactivating 3' long terminal repeat (LTR) from HIV-1
   2864..2985    +  polyA_signal   SV40 poly(A) signal: SV40 polyadenylation signal
   3025..3160    +  rep_origin     SV40 ori: SV40 origin of replication
   3181..3199    -  promoter       T7 promoter: promoter for bacteriophage T7 RNA polymerase
   3207..3362    +  CDS            lacZα (fragment): LacZα fragment of β-galactosidase; lacZ fragment
   3367..3795    +  rep_origin     f1 ori (sequence partly withheld): f1 bacteriophage origin of replication; arrow indicates direction of (+) strand synthesis
   3848..3952    +  promoter       AmpR promoter: bla
   3953..4813    +  CDS            AmpR: β-lactamase; bla; confers resistance to ampicillin, carbenicillin, and related antibiotics
   4984..5572    +  rep_origin     ori: high-copy-number ColE1/pMB1/pBR322/pUC origin of replication
   5755..5847    +  CDS            lacI (fragment): lac repressor; lacI; The lac repressor binds to the lac operator to inhibit transcription in E. coli. This inhibition can be relieved by adding lactose or isopropyl-β-D-thiogalactopyranoside (IPTG).
   5860..5881    +  protein_bind   CAP binding site: CAP binding activates transcription in the presence of cAMP. E. coli catabolite activator protein
   5896..5926    +  promoter       lac promoter: promoter for the E. coli lac operon
   5934..5950    +  protein_bind   lac operator: The lac repressor binds to the lac operator to inhibit transcription in E. coli. This inhibition can be relieved by adding lactose or isopropyl-β-D-thiogalactopyranoside (IPTG). lac repressor encoded by lacI
   5995..6013    +  promoter       T3 promoter: promoter for bacteriophage T3 RNA polymerase
   6041..6267    +  promoter       RSV promoter: Rous sarcoma virus enhancer/promoter
   6268..6448    +  LTR            5' LTR (truncated): truncated 5' long terminal repeat (LTR) from HIV-1
   6495..6620    +  misc_feature   HIV-1 Ψ: packaging signal of human immunodeficiency virus type 1
   6604..6967    +  CDS            HIV-1 gag (fragment): gag protein from human immunodeficiency virus 1; gag
   7113..7346    +  misc_feature   RRE: The Rev response element (RRE) of HIV-1 allows for Rev-dependent mRNA export from the nucleus to the cytoplasm.
   7723..7749    +  CDS            Rev (fragment): human immunodeficiency virus 1 (HIV-1) Rev protein; rev; enhances nuclear export of unspliced and incompletely spliced viral mRNAs
   7753..7993    +  promoter       U6 promoter: RNA polymerase III promoter for human U6 snRNA
   8023..8098    +  misc_RNA       gRNA scaffold: guide RNA scaffold for the Streptococcus pyogenes CRISPR/Cas9 system
   8154..8271    +  misc_feature   cPPT/CTS: central polypurine tract and central termination sequence of HIV-1
