[The description below was written by a language model from this plasmid's Addgene catalogue record and pLannotate feature annotations shown in this document.]
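Description:
DGKZ gRNA (BRDN0001147837) is a third-generation lentiviral CRISPR guide plasmid built on the lentiGuide-Puro backbone, carrying a single guide RNA directed against human DGKZ (diacylglycerol kinase zeta). The guide was designed to match multiple DGKZ reference transcripts and is one member of a human kinome gRNA collection. In bacteria the roughly 8.3 kb plasmid is maintained through a high-copy ColE1/pUC-type origin and selected with ampicillin via the β-lactamase gene. An f1 origin, an SV40 origin and poly(A) signal, and lac and T3/T7 promoter remnants are also present as backbone elements outside the viral genome.

The transfer cassette is framed by an RSV promoter fused to a truncated HIV-1 5' LTR, which makes genomic RNA production Tat-independent, and by a ΔU3 self-inactivating 3' LTR. Between them lie the Ψ packaging signal with an adjoining gag fragment, the Rev response element for Rev-dependent nuclear export, and a cPPT/CTS that aids nuclear import of the proviral DNA. The human U6 RNA polymerase III promoter drives the DGKZ spacer joined to the Streptococcus pyogenes Cas9 guide scaffold. Downstream, the EF-1α core promoter with its intron A expresses puromycin N-acetyltransferase, followed by a WPRE to enhance transcript expression, allowing puromycin selection of transduced mammalian cells.

The plasmid does not encode Cas9, so it is meant to be used with a separate Cas9 lentiviral vector or in cells that already express Cas9. Its typical use is Cas9-mediated targeting of DGKZ in human cells, for example to disrupt the gene.
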