Addgene plasmid #77464: DGKZ gRNA (BRDN0001147837)
Purpose: 3rd generation lentiviral gRNA plasmid targeting human DGKZ
Depositing lab: John Doench & David Root. Depositing organization: Broad Institute. Publication: Optimized sgRNA design to maximize activity and minimize off-target effects of CRISPR-Cas9. Doench JG, Fusi N, Sullender M, Hegde M, Vaimberg EW, Donovan KF, Smith I, Tothova Z, Wilen C, Orchard R, Virgin HW, Listgarten J, Root DE. Nat Biotechnol. 2016 Jan 18. doi: 10.1038/nbt.3437. PubMed 26780180.
Backbone
  Vector backbone: lentiGuide-Puro
  Backbone manufacturer: Zhang Lab (Addgene plasmid # 52963)
  Vector type: Mammalian Expression, Lentiviral, CRISPR
  Selectable markers: Puromycin
Growth in bacteria
  Bacterial resistance: Ampicillin, 100 μg/mL
  Growth temperature: 37°C
  Growth strain: DH5alpha
  Copy number: High Copy
Gene/Insert
  Gene/Insert name: DGKZ (alt names: DGKZ; NM_001105540.1)
  gRNA/shRNA sequence: CCCCGTGCAGCGAGTCAGAG
  Species: H. sapiens (human)
  Entrez Gene: DGKZ (a.k.a. DAGK5, DAGK6, DGK-ZETA, hDGKzeta)
  Promoter: hU6
  Cloning method: Unknown
  Sequencing primers: 5′ U6-F; 3′ pS2-R
Terms and licenses: Academic/Nonprofit Terms; Industry Terms: Not Available to Industry
Depositor comments: The gRNA was designed to target the following Genbank reference sequence(s): NM_001105540.1,NM_001199266.1,NM_001199267.1,NM_001199268.1,NM_003646.3,NM_201532.2,NM_201533.3. Note that this plasmid does NOT contain Cas9. It should be used in conjunction with lentiCas9-Blast (Addgene #52962) or otherwise with cell lines already expressing Cas9. Browse the full kinome gRNA library at http://www.addgene.org/pooled-library/broadgpp-human-kinome/ or visit http://www.broadinstitute.org/rnai/public/ for detailed protocols and information.
How to cite: DGKZ gRNA (BRDN0001147837) was a gift from John Doench & David Root (Addgene plasmid # 77464 ; http://n2t.net/addgene:77464 ; RRID:Addgene_77464)
