>Addgene plasmid #77464 | DGKZ gRNA (BRDN0001147837) | depositor partial sequence | sequence record 144924 | Target Sequence
CCCCGTGCAGCGAGTCAGAG
