>Addgene plasmid #77464 | DGKZ gRNA (BRDN0001147837) | addgene partial sequence | sequence record 187811 | hU6-F
TAGAAAGTAATAATTTCTTGGGTAGTTTGCAGTTTTAAAATTATGTTTTAAAATGGACTATCATATGCTT
ACCGTAACTTGAAAGTATTTCGATTTCTTGGCTTTATATATCTTGTGGAAAGGACGAAACACCGCCCCGT
GCAGCGAGTCAGAGGTTTTAGAGCTAGAAATAGCAAGTTAAAATAAGGCTAGTCCGTTATCAACTTGAAA
AAGTGGCACCGAGTCGGTGCTTTTTTAAGCTTGGCGTAACTAGATCTTGAGACAAATGGCAGTATTCATC
CACAATTTTAAAAGAAAAGGGGGGATTGGGGGGTACAGTGCAGGGGAAAGAATAGTAGACATAATAGCAA
CAGACATACAAACTAAAGAATTACAAAAACAAATTACAAAAATTCAAAATTTTCGGGTTTATTACAGGGA
CAGCAGAGATCCACTTTGGCGCCGGCTCGAGGGGGCCCGGGTGCAAAGATGGATAAAGTTTTAAACAGAG
AGGAATCTTTGCAGCTAATGGACCTTCTAGGTCTTGAAAGGAGTGGGAATTGGCTCCGGTGCCCGTCAGT
GGGCAGAGCG
